Addgene plasmid #89645: Lenti-sgKeap1/Cre
Purpose: Expresses a Keap1-targeting gRNA and Cre-recombinase
Depositing lab: Monte Winslow. Depositing organization: Stanford University. Publication: A quantitative and multiplexed approach to uncover the fitness landscape of tumor suppression in vivo. Rogers ZN, McFarland CD, Winters IP, Naranjo S, Chuang CH, Petrov D, Winslow MM. Nat Methods. 2017 May 22. doi: 10.1038/nmeth.4297. PubMed 28530655.
Backbone
  Vector backbone: pLL3.3
  Backbone size w/o insert (bp): 7741
  Vector type: Mammalian Expression, Lentiviral, Cre/Lox
Growth in bacteria
  Bacterial resistance: Ampicillin, 100 μg/mL
  Growth temperature: 37°C
  Growth strain: NEB Stable
  Copy number: High Copy
Gene/Insert
  Gene/Insert name: gRNA targeting Keap1
  gRNA/shRNA sequence: CCTGCACGTGATGAACGGGG
  Species: M. musculus (mouse)
  Entrez Gene: Keap1 (a.k.a. INRF2, mKIAA0132)
Terms and licenses: Academic/Nonprofit Terms; Industry Terms: Not Available to Industry
Depositor comments: Annotated sequence at https://benchling.com/s/seq-B3paOAZrZibRlBqTeEkx To view Winslow Lab vector sequences on Benchling, please visit https://benchling.com/winslowlab/f_/rgXCLH0mq9-winslow-lab-public-vectors-and-sequences/?sort=name
How to cite: Lenti-sgKeap1/Cre was a gift from Monte Winslow (Addgene plasmid # 89645 ; http://n2t.net/addgene:89645 ; RRID:Addgene_89645)
