[The description below was written by a language model from this plasmid's Addgene catalogue record and pLannotate feature annotations shown in this document.]
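Description:
Lenti-sgKeap1/Cre is an HIV-1-based lentiviral transfer plasmid built on the pLL3.3 backbone that co-delivers a CRISPR guide RNA against mouse Keap1 and Cre recombinase. In bacteria it is maintained through a high-copy ColE1/pUC-type origin and selected with ampicillin via the β-lactamase gene and its native promoter. The sequenced record is about 7.8 kb.

The viral genome is transcribed from a CMV enhancer/promoter fused to a truncated 5' LTR, an arrangement that typically makes genomic RNA production in packaging cells independent of Tat. Downstream lie the Ψ packaging signal with an adjoining gag fragment, the Rev response element for nuclear export of the unspliced RNA, and the cPPT/CTS, which aids nuclear import and transduction. The payload consists of two independent expression units. A human U6 RNA polymerase III promoter drives the Keap1-targeting spacer joined to the Streptococcus pyogenes Cas9 guide scaffold, and a mouse PGK promoter drives Cre, followed by a WPRE to enhance transcript expression. A nef fragment and a truncated LTR close the 3' end of the provirus.

The plasmid encodes no Cas9 and no mammalian selection marker or reporter, so editing depends on Cas9 supplied by the target cells. The logic of the design is that Cre acts on loxP-flanked alleles in transduced cells while the sgRNA directs disruption of Keap1 in those same cells. The associated publication describes quantitative, multiplexed analysis of tumor suppressor function in vivo, consistent with use in mouse models carrying Cre-regulated alleles, although the record does not specify the particular strains.
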