Features (pLannotate 1.2.2; 21 found; start..end, strand, type, name):
     31..83      -  misc_feature   bom (fragment): basis of mobility region from pBR322
    238..617     +  enhancer       CMV enhancer: human cytomegalovirus immediate early enhancer
    618..817     +  promoter       CMV promoter: human cytomegalovirus (CMV) immediate early promoter
    835..1015    +  LTR            5' LTR (truncated): truncated 5' long terminal repeat (LTR) from HIV-1
   1062..1187    +  misc_feature   HIV-1 Ψ: packaging signal of human immunodeficiency virus type 1
   1171..1509    +  CDS            HIV-1 gag (fragment): gag protein from human immunodeficiency virus 1; gag
   1684..1917    +  misc_feature   RRE: The Rev response element (RRE) of HIV-1 allows for Rev-dependent mRNA export from the nucleus to the cytoplasm.
   2294..2394    +  CDS            Rev (fragment): human immunodeficiency virus 1 (HIV-1) Rev protein; rev; enhances nuclear export of unspliced and incompletely spliced viral mRNAs
   2444..2561    +  misc_feature   cPPT/CTS: central polypurine tract and central termination sequence of HIV-1
   2643..2883    +  promoter       U6 promoter: RNA polymerase III promoter for human U6 snRNA
   2913..2988    +  misc_RNA       gRNA scaffold: guide RNA scaffold for the Streptococcus pyogenes CRISPR/Cas9 system
   3041..3533    +  promoter       PGK promoter: mouse phosphoglycerate kinase 1 promoter
   3563..4593    +  CDS            Cre (fragment): site-specific recombinase Cre is a site-specific recombinase from bacteriophage P1. Recombination occurs at loxP sequences.
   4626..4649    +  misc_feature   MCS (fragment): pBluescript multiple cloning site
   4649..5237    +  misc_feature   WPRE: woodchuck hepatitis virus posttranscriptional regulatory element
   5238..5257    +  misc_feature   MCS (fragment): pBluescript multiple cloning site
   5259..5759    +  CDS            nef (fragment): NEF_HV1LA - Experimental evidence at protein level: Swiss-Prot protein existence level 1. Extracellular Nef protein targets CD4(+) T-lymphocytes for apoptosis by interacting with CXCR4 surface receptors. From Human immunodeficiency virus type 1 group M subtype B (isolate Lai) (HIV-1).
   5766..5946    +  LTR            5' LTR (truncated): truncated 5' long terminal repeat (LTR) from HIV-1
   6008..6596    -  rep_origin     ori: high-copy-number ColE1/pMB1/pBR322/pUC origin of replication
   6767..7627    -  CDS            AmpR: β-lactamase; bla; confers resistance to ampicillin, carbenicillin, and related antibiotics
   7628..7732    -  promoter       AmpR promoter: bla
>Addgene plasmid #89645 | Lenti-sgKeap1/Cre | addgene full sequence | sequence record 180656 | Addgene NGS Result
GTCGACGGATCGGGAGATCTCCCGATCCCCTATGGTGCACTCTCAGTACAATCTGCTCTGATGCCGCATA
GTTAAGCCAGTATCTGCTCCCTGCTTGTGTGTTGGAGGTCGCTGAGTAGTGCGCGAGCAAAATTTAAGCT
ACAACAAGGCAAGGCTTGACCGACAATTGCATGAAGAATCTGCTTAGGGTTAGGCGTTTTGCGCTGCTTC
GCGATGTACGGGCCAGATATACGCGTTGACATTGATTATTGACTAGTTATTAATAGTAATCAATTACGGG
GTCATTAGTTCATAGCCCATATATGGAGTTCCGCGTTACATAACTTACGGTAAATGGCCCGCCTGGCTGA
CCGCCCAACGACCCCCGCCCATTGACGTCAATAATGACGTATGTTCCCATAGTAACGCCAATAGGGACTT
TCCATTGACGTCAATGGGTGGAGTATTTACGGTAAACTGCCCACTTGGCAGTACATCAAGTGTATCATAT
GCCAAGTACGCCCCCTATTGACGTCAATGACGGTAAATGGCCCGCCTGGCATTATGCCCAGTACATGACC
TTATGGGACTTTCCTACTTGGCAGTACATCTACGTATTAGTCATCGCTATTACCATGGTGATGCGGTTTT
GGCAGTACATCAATGGGCGTGGATAGCGGTTTGACTCACGGGGATTTCCAAGTCTCCACCCCATTGACGT
CAATGGGAGTTTGTTTTGGCACCAAAATCAACGGGACTTTCCAAAATGTCGTAACAACTCCGCCCCATTG
ACGCAAATGGGCGGTAGGCGTGTACGGTGGGAGGTCTATATAAGCAGCGCGTTTTGCCTGTACTGGGTCT
CTCTGGTTAGACCAGATCTGAGCCTGGGAGCTCTCTGGCTAACTAGGGAACCCACTGCTTAAGCCTCAAT
AAAGCTTGCCTTGAGTGCTTCAAGTAGTGTGTGCCCGTCTGTTGTGTGACTCTGGTAACTAGAGATCCCT
CAGACCCTTTTAGTCAGTGTGGAAAATCTCTAGCAGTGGCGCCCGAACAGGGACTTGAAAGCGAAAGGGA
AACCAGAGGAGCTCTCTCGACGCAGGACTCGGCTTGCTGAAGCGCGCACGGCAAGAGGCGAGGGGCGGCG
ACTGGTGAGTACGCCAAAAATTTTGACTAGCGGAGGCTAGAAGGAGAGAGATGGGTGCGAGAGCGTCAGT
ATTAAGCGGGGGAGAATTAGATCGCGATGGGAAAAAATTCGGTTAAGGCCAGGGGGAAAGAAAAAATATA
AATTAAAACATATAGTATGGGCAAGCAGGGAGCTAGAACGATTCGCAGTTAATCCTGGCCTGTTAGAAAC
ATCAGAAGGCTGTAGACAAATACTGGGACAGCTACAACCATCCCTTCAGACAGGATCAGAAGAACTTAGA
TCATTATATAATACAGTAGCAACCCTCTATTGTGTGCATCAAAGGATAGAGATAAAAGACACCAAGGAAG
CTTTAGACAAGATAGAGGAAGAGCAAAACAAAAGTAAGACCACCGCACAGCAAGCGGCCGGCCGCTGATC
TTCAGACCTGGAGGAGGAGATATGAGGGACAATTGGAGAAGTGAATTATATAAATATAAAGTAGTAAAAA
TTGAACCATTAGGAGTAGCACCCACCAAGGCAAAGAGAAGAGTGGTGCAGAGAGAAAAAAGAGCAGTGGG
AATAGGAGCTTTGTTCCTTGGGTTCTTGGGAGCAGCAGGAAGCACTATGGGCGCAGCGTCAATGACGCTG
ACGGTACAGGCCAGACAATTATTGTCTGGTATAGTGCAGCAGCAGAACAATTTGCTGAGGGCTATTGAGG
CGCAACAGCATCTGTTGCAACTCACAGTCTGGGGCATCAAGCAGCTCCAGGCAAGAATCCTGGCTGTGGA
AAGATACCTAAAGGATCAACAGCTCCTGGGGATTTGGGGTTGCTCTGGAAAACTCATTTGCACCACTGCT
GTGCCTTGGAATGCTAGTTGGAGTAATAAATCTCTGGAACAGATTTGGAATCACACGACCTGGATGGAGT
GGGACAGAGAAATTAACAATTACACAAGCTTAATACACTCCTTAATTGAAGAATCGCAAAACCAGCAAGA
AAAGAATGAACAAGAATTATTGGAATTAGATAAATGGGCAAGTTTGTGGAATTGGTTTAACATAACAAAT
TGGCTGTGGTATATAAAATTATTCATAATGATAGTAGGAGGCTTGGTAGGTTTAAGAATAGTTTTTGCTG
TACTTTCTATAGTGAATAGAGTTAGGCAGGGATATTCACCATTATCGTTTCAGACCCACCTCCCAACCCC
GAGGGGACCCGACAGGCCCGAAGGAATAGAAGAAGAAGGTGGAGAGAGAGACAGAGACAGATCCATTCGA
TTAGTGAACGGATCGGCACTGCGTGCGCCAATTCTGCAGACAAATGGCAGTATTCATCCACAATTTTAAA
AGAAAAGGGGGGATTGGGGGGTACAGTGCAGGGGAAAGAATAGTAGACATAATAGCAACAGACATACAAA
CTAAAGAATTACAAAAACAAATTACAAAAATTCAAAATTTTCGGGTTTATTACAGGGACAGCAGAGATCC
AGTTTGGTTAGTACCGGGCCCGCTCTAGCCCTGCAGGAACTGTTTAAACTGTGAGGGCCTATTTCCCATG
ATTCCTTCATATTTGCATATACGATACAAGGCTGTTAGAGAGATAATTGGAATTAATTTGACTGTAAACA
CAAAGATATTAGTACAAAATACGTGACGTAGAAAGTAATAATTTCTTGGGTAGTTTGCAGTTTTAAAATT
ATGTTTTAAAATGGACTATCATATGCTTACCGTAACTTGAAAGTATTTCGATTTCTTGGCTTTATATATC
TTGTGGAAAGGACCAAACACCGCCTGCACGTGATGAACGGGGGTTTTAGAGCTAGAAATAGCAAGTTAAA
ATAAGGCTAGTCCGTTATCAACTTGAAAAAGTGGCACCGAGTCGGTGCTTTTTTGTTTGGCGCGCCTATG
GCTTAATTAACATGGCGGCCGCATTCTACCGGGTAGGGGAGGCGCTTTTCCCAAGGCAGTCTGGAGCATG
CGCTTTAGCAGCCCCGCTGGGCACTTGGCGCTACACAAGTGGCCTCTGGCCTCGCACACATTCCACATCC
ACCGGTAGGCGCCAACCGGCTCCGTTCTTTGGTGGCCCCTTCGCGCCACCTTCTACTCCTCCCCTAGTCA
GGAAGTTCCCCCCCGCCCCGCAGCTCGCGTCGTGCAGGACGTGACAAATGGAAGTAGCACGTCTCACTAG
TCTCGTGCAGATGGACAGCACCGCTGAGCAATGGAAGCGGGTAGGCCTTTGGGGCAGCGGCCAATAGCAG
CTTTGCTCCTTCGCTTTCTGGGCTCAGAGGCTGGGAAGGGGTGGGTCCGGGGGCGGGCTCAGGGGCGGGC
TCAGGGGCGGGGCGGGCGCCCGAAGGTCCTCCGGAGGCCCGGCATTCTGCACGCTTCAAAAGCGCACGTC
TGCCGCGCTGTTCTCCTCTTCCTCATCTCCGGGACCCGGGATGCCCAAGAAGAAGAGGAAGGTGTCCAAT
TTACTGACCGTACACCAAAATTTGCCTGCATTACCGGTCGATGCAACGAGTGATGAGGTTCGCAAGAACC
TGATGGACATGTTCAGGGATCGCCAGGCGTTTTCTGAGCATACCTGGAAAATGCTTCTGTCCGTTTGCCG
GTCGTGGGCGGCATGGTGCAAGTTGAATAACCGGAAATGGTTTCCCGCAGAACCTGAAGATGTTCGCGAT
TATCTTCTATATCTTCAGGCGCGCGGTCTGGCAGTAAAAACTATCCAGCAACATTTGGGCCAGCTAAACA
TGCTTCATCGTCGGTCCGGGCTGCCACGACCAAGTGACAGCAATGCTGTTTCACTGGTTATGCGGCGGAT
CCGAAAAGAAAACGTTGATGCCGGTGAACGTGCAAAACAGGCTCTAGCGTTCGAACGCACTGATTTCGAC
CAGGTTCGTTCACTCATGGAAAATAGCGATCGCTGCCAGGATATACGTAATCTGGCATTTCTGGGGATTG
CTTATAACACCCTGTTACGTATAGCCGAAATTGCCAGGATCAGGGTTAAAGATATCTCACGTACTGACGG
TGGGAGAATGTTAATCCATATTGGCAGAACGAAAACGCTGGTTAGCACCGCAGGTGTAGAGAAGGCACTT
AGCCTGGGGGTAACTAAACTGGTCGAGCGATGGATTTCCGTCTCTGGTGTAGCTGATGATCCGAATAACT
ACCTGTTTTGCCGGGTCAGAAAAAATGGTGTTGCCGCGCCATCTGCCACCAGCCAGCTATCAACTCGCGC
CCTGGAAGGGATTTTTGAAGCAACTCATCGATTGATTTACGGCGCTAAGGATGACTCTGGTCAGAGATAC
CTGGCCTGGTCTGGACACAGTGCCCGTGTCGGAGCCGCGCGAGATATGGCCCGCGCTGGAGTTTCAATAC
CGGAGATCATGCAAGCTGGTGGCTGGACCAATGTAAATATTGTCATGAACTATATCCGTAACCTGGATAG
TGAAACAGGGGCAATGGTGCGCCTGCTGGAAGATGGCGATTAGCCATGTTTAAGGGTTCCGGTTCCACTA
GGTACAATTCGATATCAAGCTTATCGATAATCAACCTCTGGATTACAAAATTTGTGAAAGATTGACTGGT
ATTCTTAACTATGTTGCTCCTTTTACGCTATGTGGATACGCTGCTTTAATGCCTTTGTATCATGCTATTG
CTTCCCGTATGGCTTTCATTTTCTCCTCCTTGTATAAATCCTGGTTGCTGTCTCTTTATGAGGAGTTGTG
GCCCGTTGTCAGGCAACGTGGCGTGGTGTGCACTGTGTTTGCTGACGCAACCCCCACTGGTTGGGGCATT
GCCACCACCTGTCAGCTCCTTTCCGGGACTTTCGCTTTCCCCCTCCCTATTGCCACGGCGGAACTCATCG
CCGCCTGCCTTGCCCGCTGCTGGACAGGGGCTCGGCTGTTGGGCACTGACAATTCCGTGGTGTTGTCGGG
GAAATCATCGTCCTTTCCTTGGCTGCTCGCCTGTGTTGCCACCTGGATTCTGCGCGGGACGTCCTTCTGC
TACGTCCCTTCGGCCCTCAATCCAGCGGACCTTCCTTCCCGCGGCCTGCTGCCGGCTCTGCGGCCTCTTC
CGCGTCTTCGCCTTCGCCCTCAGACGAGTCGGATCTCCCTTTGGGCCGCCTCCCCGCATCGATACCGTCG
ACCTCGATCGAGACCTAGAAAAACATGGAGCAATCACAAGTAGCAATACAGCAGCTACCAATGCTGATTG
TGCCTGGCTAGAAGCACAAGAGGAGGAGGAGGTGGGTTTTCCAGTCACACCTCAGGTACCTTTAAGACCA
ATGACTTACAAGGCAGCTGTAGATCTTAGCCACTTTTTAAAAGAAAAGGGGGGACTGGAAGGGCTAATTC
ACTCCCAACGAAGACAAGATATCCTTGATCTGTGGATCTACCACACACAAGGCTACTTCCCTGATTGGCA
GAACTACACACCAGGGCCAGGGATCAGATATCCACTGACCTTTGGATGGTGCTACAAGCTAGTACCAGTT
GAGCAAGAGAAGGTAGAAGAAGCCAATGAAGGAGAGAACACCCGCTTGTTACACCCTGTGAGCCTGCATG
GGATGGATGACCCGGAGAGAGAAGTATTAGAGTGGAGGTTTGACAGCCGCCTAGCATTTCATCACATGGC
CCGAGAGCTGCATCCGGACTGTACTGGGTCTCTCTGGTTAGACCAGATCTGAGCCTGGGAGCTCTCTGGC
TAACTAGGGAACCCACTGCTTAAGCCTCAATAAAGCTTGCCTTGAGTGCTTCAAGTAGTGTGTGCCCGTC
TGTTGTGTGACTCTGGTAACTAGAGATCCCTCAGACCCTTTTAGTCAGTGTGGAAAATCTCTAGCAGCAT
GTGAGCAAAAGGCCAGCAAAAGGCCAGGAACCGTAAAAAGGCCGCGTTGCTGGCGTTTTTCCATAGGCTC
CGCCCCCCTGACGAGCATCACAAAAATCGACGCTCAAGTCAGAGGTGGCGAAACCCGACAGGACTATAAA
GATACCAGGCGTTTCCCCCTGGAAGCTCCCTCGTGCGCTCTCCTGTTCCGACCCTGCCGCTTACCGGATA
CCTGTCCGCCTTTCTCCCTTCGGGAAGCGTGGCGCTTTCTCATAGCTCACGCTGTAGGTATCTCAGTTCG
GTGTAGGTCGTTCGCTCCAAGCTGGGCTGTGTGCACGAACCCCCCGTTCAGCCCGACCGCTGCGCCTTAT
CCGGTAACTATCGTCTTGAGTCCAACCCGGTAAGACACGACTTATCGCCACTGGCAGCAGCCACTGGTAA
CAGGATTAGCAGAGCGAGGTATGTAGGCGGTGCTACAGAGTTCTTGAAGTGGTGGCCTAACTACGGCTAC
ACTAGAAGAACAGTATTTGGTATCTGCGCTCTGCTGAAGCCAGTTACCTTCGGAAAAAGAGTTGGTAGCT
CTTGATCCGGCAAACAAACCACCGCTGGTAGCGGTGGTTTTTTTGTTTGCAAGCAGCAGATTACGCGCAG
AAAAAAAGGATCTCAAGAAGATCCTTTGATCTTTTCTACGGGGTCTGACGCTCAGTGGAACGAAAACTCA
CGTTAAGGGATTTTGGTCATGAGATTATCAAAAAGGATCTTCACCTAGATCCTTTTAAATTAAAAATGAA
GTTTTAAATCAATCTAAAGTATATATGAGTAAACTTGGTCTGACAGTTACCAATGCTTAATCAGTGAGGC
ACCTATCTCAGCGATCTGTCTATTTCGTTCATCCATAGTTGCCTGACTCCCCGTCGTGTAGATAACTACG
ATACGGGAGGGCTTACCATCTGGCCCCAGTGCTGCAATGATACCGCGAGACCCACGCTCACCGGCTCCAG
ATTTATCAGCAATAAACCAGCCAGCCGGAAGGGCCGAGCGCAGAAGTGGTCCTGCAACTTTATCCGCCTC
CATCCAGTCTATTAATTGTTGCCGGGAAGCTAGAGTAAGTAGTTCGCCAGTTAATAGTTTGCGCAACGTT
GTTGCCATTGCTACAGGCATCGTGGTGTCACGCTCGTCGTTTGGTATGGCTTCATTCAGCTCCGGTTCCC
AACGATCAAGGCGAGTTACATGATCCCCCATGTTGTGCAAAAAAGCGGTTAGCTCCTTCGGTCCTCCGAT
CGTTGTCAGAAGTAAGTTGGCCGCAGTGTTATCACTCATGGTTATGGCAGCACTGCATAATTCTCTTACT
GTCATGCCATCCGTAAGATGCTTTTCTGTGACTGGTGAGTACTCAACCAAGTCATTCTGAGAATAGTGTA
TGCGGCGACCGAGTTGCTCTTGCCCGGCGTCAATACGGGATAATACCGCGCCACATAGCAGAACTTTAAA
AGTGCTCATCATTGGAAAACGTTCTTCGGGGCGAAAACTCTCAAGGATCTTACCGCTGTTGAGATCCAGT
TCGATGTAACCCACTCGTGCACCCAACTGATCTTCAGCATCTTTTACTTTCACCAGCGTTTCTGGGTGAG
CAAAAACAGGAAGGCAAAATGCCGCAAAAAAGGGAATAAGGGCGACACGGAAATGTTGAATACTCATACT
CTTCCTTTTTCAATATTATTGAAGCATTTATCAGGGTTATTGTCTCATGAGCGGATACATATTTGAATGT
ATTTAGAAAAATAAACAAATAGGGGTTCCGCGCACATTTCCCCGAAAAGTGCCACCTGAC
